>Addgene plasmid #8465 | deltaCT S6K1 MSCV puro | addgene partial sequence | sequence record 17049 | 8465 with pLXSN5'
CCCTCACTCCTTCTCTAGGCGCCGGAATTAGATCCCATGCCATGGAGCAAAAGCTCATTTCTGAGGAAGA
TCTCAATGGTGGTGGTGGTGGGTCGACCATGGCAGGAGTGTTTGACATAGACCTGGACCAGCCAGAGGAT
GCAGGCTCTGAGGATGAGCTGGAGGAGGGGGGTCAGTTAAATGAAAGCATGGACCATGGGGGAGTTGGAC
CATATGAACTTGGCATGGAACATTGTGAGAAATTTGAAATCTCAGAAACTAGTGTGAACAGAGGGCCATA
AAAAATCAGACCAGAATGTTTTGAGCTACTTCGGGTACTTGGTAAAGGGGGCTATGGAGAGGTTTTTCAA
GCACGAAAAGTAACAGGAGCAAATACTGGGAAGATATTTGCCATGAAGGTGCTTAAAAAGGCAATGATAG
TAC
