[The description below was written by a language model from this plasmid's Addgene catalogue record.]
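Description:
deltaCT S6K1 MSCV puro is a retroviral mammalian expression plasmid built on the MSCV puro backbone (about 6.3 kb without insert), a murine stem cell virus-derived vector. It is propagated in E. coli under ampicillin selection, and transduced or transfected mammalian cells are selected with puromycin. No feature table accompanies the record, so individual elements such as the LTRs, packaging signal, bacterial origin and the promoter driving the puromycin marker are not itemised. In MSCV-type vectors generally, the 5′ LTR drives transcription of the inserted gene, and the packaging signal allows the genomic RNA to be incorporated into virions when the plasmid is introduced into a packaging cell line. This permits stable integration and expression in target cells.

The payload is an approximately 1.2 kb insert encoding rat p70 S6 kinase 1 (Rps6kb1) lacking its 104 C-terminal amino acids, a truncation also referred to as delta 104 or delta CT. The insert was cloned by restriction digestion between Sal and Not sites, both of which are preserved. A myc epitope tag is fused at the N terminus, recorded as being carried on the backbone, and allows detection or immunoprecipitation of the truncated kinase separately from endogenous S6K1.

The associated publication examines how the structure of S6K1 determines whether raptor-mTOR or rictor-mTOR phosphorylates its hydrophobic motif site. The construct is therefore suited to stable expression of the C-terminally truncated kinase in mammalian cells, to test how removing this region alters which mTOR complex phosphorylates it.
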