Addgene plasmid #8465: deltaCT S6K1 MSCV puro
Depositing lab: David Sabatini. Depositing organization: Whitehead Institute for Biomedical Research. Publication: Structure of S6K1 determines if raptor-mTOR or rictor-mTOR phosphorylates its hydrophobic motif site. Ali SM, Sabatini DM. J Biol Chem 2005 Apr 4;. 10.1074/jbc.C500125200 PubMed 15809305.
Backbone
  Vector backbone: mscv puro
  Backbone manufacturer: bd biosciences
  Backbone size w/o insert (bp): 6300
  Vector type: Mammalian Expression, Retroviral
  Selectable markers: Puromycin
Growth in bacteria
  Bacterial resistance: Ampicillin, 100 μg/mL
  Growth temperature: 37°C
  Growth strain: DH5alpha
  Copy number: Unknown
Gene/Insert
  Gene/Insert name: delta ct p70 S6K1 (alt names: p70S6K1; delta ct 104; delta 104)
  Species: R. norvegicus (rat)
  Insert size (bp): 1200
  Mutation: deletion of 104 c-terminal amino acids
  Entrez Gene: Rps6kb1 (a.k.a. p70 S6K-alpha)
  Tag / fusion protein: myc (N terminal on backbone)
  Cloning method: Restriction Enzyme; 5′ cloning site sal (not destroyed); 3′ cloning site not (not destroyed)
  Sequencing primers: 5′ MSCV (CCCTTGAACCTCCTCGTTCGACC)
Resource information
  A portion of this plasmid was derived from a plasmid made by: joe avruch
Terms and licenses: Academic/Nonprofit Terms; Industry Terms: Not Available to Industry
How to cite: deltaCT S6K1 MSCV puro was a gift from David Sabatini (Addgene plasmid # 8465 ; http://n2t.net/addgene:8465 ; RRID:Addgene_8465)
